Addgene plasmid #34220: KHBD00059
Depositing lab: Bart Deplancke. Depositing organization: Swiss Federal Institute of Technology (EPFL). Publication: Automated protein-DNA interaction screening of Drosophila regulatory elements. Korneel Hens, Jean-Daniel Feuz, Alina Isakova, Antonina Lagovitina, Andreas Massouras, Julien Bryois, Patrick Callaerts, Susan E. Celniker, Bart Deplancke. Nat Methods. 2011 Oct 30;8(12):1065-70. 10.1038/nmeth.1763 PubMed 22037703.
Backbone
  Vector backbone: pDONR221
  Backbone manufacturer: Invitrogen
  Backbone size w/o insert (bp): 2536
  Vector type: Gateway Donor Vector
Growth in bacteria
  Bacterial resistance: Kanamycin, 50 μg/mL
  Growth temperature: 37°C
  Growth strain: DH5alpha
  Copy number: High Copy
Gene/Insert
  Gene/Insert name: CG8669 (alt names: FBgn0000370; crc; cryptocephal)
  Species: D. melanogaster (fly)
  Insert size (bp): 894
  Entrez Gene: crc (a.k.a. Dmel_CG8669, 929, ATF-4, ATF4, ATF4/crc, Atf4, CG8669, Crc, DM6, Dmel\CG8669, Ire1, atf4, dATF-4, dATF4, dAtf4, l(2)crc)
  Cloning method: Gateway Cloning
  Sequencing primers: 5′ M13F; 3′ M13R
Terms and licenses: Academic/Nonprofit Terms; Industry Terms: Not Available to Industry
Depositor comments: Please note that the ORFs in this collection were cloned open-ended (without a stop codon).
How to cite: KHBD00059 was a gift from Bart Deplancke (Addgene plasmid # 34220 ; http://n2t.net/addgene:34220 ; RRID:Addgene_34220)
