[The description below was written by a language model from this plasmid's Addgene catalogue record.]
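Description:
KHBD00059 is a Gateway entry-type clone built in the pDONR221 donor vector backbone (about 2.5 kb without insert), carrying an open reading frame from Drosophila melanogaster. It is a bacterial cloning plasmid rather than an expression vector: it is maintained at high copy in E. coli and selected with kanamycin. The record gives no feature table, so individual backbone elements such as the origin of replication and the recombination sites flanking the insert are not itemised. A Gateway-cloned insert in a pDONR221 backbone is normally flanked by attL sites generated by the BP reaction. M13 forward and reverse priming sites on either side of the insert are listed for sequence verification.

The insert is an 894 bp fragment of CG8669, the gene cryptocephal (crc), which is the fly homologue of the bZIP transcription factor ATF4. No promoter, tag or reporter is recorded, consistent with the role of an entry clone as a promoterless ORF source. The depositor notes that ORFs in this collection were cloned open-ended, without a stop codon. After LR recombination into a destination vector, the coding sequence can therefore be read through into a C-terminal fusion partner as well as joined to N-terminal ones.

The plasmid belongs to a collection of Drosophila ORF clones associated with work on automated screening of protein–DNA interactions at fly regulatory elements. Its evident use is as a shuttle for moving the crc coding sequence into destination vectors for such interaction assays or for other tagged expression formats. The record does not state which isoform or portion of crc the 894 bp insert represents.
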