>Addgene plasmid #34220 | KHBD00059 | depositor partial sequence | sequence record 40787 | KHBD00059 sequence 894 bps
ATGAGCACCTATATATTTATGCAAGCATATGAATGTCTTTTGGACCAAAAGGCAACGTTGAACTGCATCG
ATTATGACAGTAACAGCTTTCAGCCGAACATTAATGTTATAACTCAGGCCATAGTACCCGCAAACAAAGT
ACAATTCGGTGCATCTTCAGACGCTGCTTCGCTTCCTTCTGCCGCTGATTACCAGCTCAATGATGGCCCA
TCCCTTATTCTACAGCAATTAACGCCGCCGCAGTCTCCGCCTCAATTCGATGCTTACAAACAGGCGGGCG
ATGCACAGCCAAAACCCGTGCTCGTAAAGGCCGAGCAAAAGGTGCAATGCTATACTCCTGATGTTACACA
CGCAGCATCTGCCACGCCCTTTAACTTTACCAACTGGGTAGGCGGCAGCGAAATTGCCCGAGAGAACCAA
CTGGTCGATGATATCGTCAATATGCGTGCTAAGGAGCTCGAATTGTCCACGAACTGGCAGCAGCTCAATG
AGGACTGCGAGTCTCAGGCGTCTTCATCTTTAGACAGCAGAAGCACAGGAAGCGGAGTGTGCAGCAGCAT
CGCCGACGCCGACGAGGACTGGGTTCCAGAGCTTATCAGCAGCTCCTCCTCGCCAGCTCCTACAACCATC
GAGCAGTCTGCGTCCCAGCCAAAAAAGCGTACTCGCACTTACGGGCGCGGTGTAGAGGATCGAAAGATCA
GGAAAAAGGAGCAGAACAAGAACGCTGCCACACGATATCGCCAGAAAAAGAAACTTGAAATGGAGAATGT
GCTGGGCGAGGAGCATGTGCTGTCTAAAGAAAACGAGCAGCTTCGTCGCACTCTGCAGGAGCGGCACAAC
GAAATGCGCTATCTGCGCCAGCTGATTCGAGAGTTCTACCATGAACGCAAGCGC
