>Addgene plasmid #34220 | KHBD00059 | addgene partial sequence | sequence record 41729 | M13-Rev 5'-CAGGAAACAGCTATGACC-3'
TTTTATTTTGACTGATAGTGACCTGTTCGTTGCAACAAATTGATAAGCAATGCTTTCTTATAATGCCAAC
TTTGTACAAGAAAGTTGGCAAGCGCTTGCGTTCATGGTAGAACTCTCGAATCAGCTGGCGCAGATAGCGC
ATTTCGTTGTGCCGCTCCTGCAGAGTGCGACGAAGCTGCTCGTTTTCTTTAGACAGCACATGCTCCTCGC
CCAGCACATTCTCCATTTCAAGTTTCTTTTTCTGGCGATATCGTGTGGCAGCGTTCTTGTTCTGCTCCTT
TTTCCTGATCTTTCGATCCTCTACACCGCGCCCGTAAGTGCGAGTACGCTTTTTTGGCTGGGACGCAGAC
TGCTCGATGGTTGTAGGAGCTGGCGAGGAGGAGCTGCTGATAAGCTCTGGAACCCAGTCCTCGTCGGCGT
CGGCGATGCTGCTGCACACTCCGCTTCCTGTGCTTCTGCTGTCTAAAGATGAAGACGCCTGAGACTCGCA
GTCCTCATTGAGCTGCTGCCAGTTCGTGGACAATTCGAGCTCCTTAGCACGCATATTGACGATATCATCG
ACCAGTTGGTTCTCTCGGGCAATTTCGCTGCCGCCTACCCAGTTGGTAAAGTTAAAGGGCGTGGCAGATG
CTGCGTGTGTAACATCAGGAGTATAGCATTGCACCTTTTGCTCGGCCTTTACGAGCACGGGTTTTGGCTG
TGCATCGCCCGCCTGTTTGTAAGCATCGAATTGAGGCGGA
